>Addgene plasmid #74940 | pcDNA3-Flag::UbvG08 P69L, L70V, I44A, deltaGG | depositor full sequence | sequence record 151348 | pcDNA3-Flag::UbvG08 P69L, L70V, I44A, deltaGG sequence 5674 bps
GACGGATCGGGAGATCTCCCGATCCCCTATGGTCGACTCTCAGTACAATCTGCTCTGATGCCGCATAGTT
AAGCCAGTATCTGCTCCCTGCTTGTGTGTTGGAGGTCGCTGAGTAGTGCGCGAGCAAAATTTAAGCTACA
ACAAGGCAAGGCTTGACCGACAATTGCATGAAGAATCTGCTTAGGGTTAGGCGTTTTGCGCTGCTTCGCG
ATGTACGGGCCAGATATACGCGTTGACATTGATTATTGACTAGTTATTAATAGTAATCAATTACGGGGTC
ATTAGTTCATAGCCCATATATGGAGTTCCGCGTTACATAACTTACGGTAAATGGCCCGCCTGGCTGACCG
CCCAACGACCCCCGCCCATTGACGTCAATAATGACGTATGTTCCCATAGTAACGCCAATAGGGACTTTCC
ATTGACGTCAATGGGTGGACTATTTACGGTAAACTGCCCACTTGGCAGTACATCAAGTGTATCATATGCC
AAGTACGCCCCCTATTGACGTCAATGACGGTAAATGGCCCGCCTGGCATTATGCCCAGTACATGACCTTA
TGGGACTTTCCTACTTGGCAGTACATCTACGTATTAGTCATCGCTATTACCATGGTGATGCGGTTTTGGC
AGTACATCAATGGGCGTGGATAGCGGTTTGACTCACGGGGATTTCCAAGTCTCCACCCCATTGACGTCAA
TGGGAGTTTGTTTTGGCACCAAAATCAACGGGACTTTCCAAAATGTCGTAACAACTCCGCCCCATTGACG
CAAATGGGCGGTAGGCGTGTACGGTGGGAGGTCTATATAAGCAGAGCTCTCTGGCTAACTAGAGAACCCA
CTGCTTACTGGCTTATCGAAATTAATACGACTCACTATAGGGAGACCCAAGCTTGGTACCATGGACTACA
AAGACGATGACGATAAAGCCGCCAGTTTAAACGGCGCGCCATTAATTAAGGATCCAATGTTGATTTTCGT
GAAAACCCTTACCGGGAAAACCATCACCCTCGAGGTTGAACCCTCGGATACGATAGAAAATGTAAAGGCC
AAGATCCAGGATAAGGAAGGAATTCCTCCTGATCAGCAGAGACTGGCCTTTGCTGGCAAATCGCTGGAAG
ATGGACGTACTTTGTCTGACTACAATATTCTAAAGGACTCTAAACTTCATCTAGTGTTGAGACTTCGTTG
AGCGGCCGCTCGAGCATGCATCTAGAGGGCCCTATTCTATAGTGTCACCTAAATGCTAGAGCTCGCTGAT
CAGCCTCGACTGTGCCTTCTAGTTGCCAGCCATCTGTTGTTTGCCCCTCCCCCGTGCCTTCCTTGACCCT
GGAAGGTGCCACTCCCACTGTCCTTTCCTAATAAAATGAGGAAATTGCATCGCATTGTCTGAGTAGGTGT
CATTCTATTCTGGGGGGTGGGGTGGGGCAGGACAGCAAGGGGGAGGATTGGGAAGACAATAGCAGGCATG
CTGGGGATGCGGTGGGCTCTATGGCTTCTGAGGCGGAAAGAACCAGCTGGGGCTCTAGGGGGTATCCCC
[124 nt withheld, positions 1540-1663]
C
[32 nt withheld, positions 1665-1696]
CA
[57 nt withheld, positions 1699-1755]
A
[49 nt withheld, positions 1757-1805]
CCTTTGACGTTGGAGTCCACGTTCTTT
[37 nt withheld, positions 1833-1869]
ACCCTATCTCGGTCTATTCTTTTGATTTATAAGGGATTTTGGGGATTTCGGCCTATTGGTTAAAAAATGA
GCTGATTTAACAAAAATTTAACGCGAATTAATTCTGTGGAATGTGTGTCAGTTAGGGTGTGGAAAGTCCC
CAGGCTCCCCAGGCAGGCAGAAGTATGCAAAGCATGCATCTCAATTAGTCAGCAACCAGGTGTGGAAAGT
CCCCAGGCTCCCCAGCAGGCAGAAGTATGCAAAGCATGCATCTCAATTAGTCAGCAACCATAGTCCCGCC
CCTAACTCCGCCCATCCCGCCCCTAACTCCGCCCAGTTCCGCCCATTCTCCGCCCCATGGCTGACTAATT
TTTTTTATTTATGCAGAGGCCGAGGCCGCCTCTGCCTCTGAGCTATTCCAGAAGTAGTGAGGAGGCTTTT
TTGGAGGCCTAGGCTTTTGCAAAAAGCTCCCGGGAGCTTGTATATCCATTTTCGGATCTGATCAAGAGAC
AGGATGAGGATCGTTTCGCATGATTGAACAAGATGGATTGCACGCAGGTTCTCCGGCCGCTTGGGTGGAG
AGGCTATTCGGCTATGACTGGGCACAACAGACAATCGGCTGCTCTGATGCCGCCGTGTTCCGGCTGTCAG
CGCAGGGGCGCCCGGTTCTTTTTGTCAAGACCGACCTGTCCGGTGCCCTGAATGAACTGCAGGACGAGGC
AGCGCGGCTATCGTGGCTGGCCACGACGGGCGTTCCTTGCGCAGCTGTGCTCGACGTTGTCACTGAAGCG
GGAAGGGACTGGCTGCTATTGGGCGAAGTGCCGGGGCAGGATCTCCTGTCATCTCACCTTGCTCCTGCCG
AGAAAGTATCCATCATGGCTGATGCAATGCGGCGGCTGCATACGCTTGATCCGGCTACCTGCCCATTCGA
CCACCAAGCGAAACATCGCATCGAGCGAGCACGTACTCGGATGGAAGCCGGTCTTGTCGATCAGGATGAT
CTGGACGAAGAGCATCAGGGGCTCGCGCCAGCCGAACTGTTCGCCAGGCTCAAGGCGCGCATGCCCGACG
GCGAGGATCTCGTCGTGACCCATGGCGATGCCTGCTTGCCGAATATCATGGTGGAAAATGGCCGCTTTTC
TGGATTCATCGACTGTGGCCGGCTGGGTGTGGCGGACCGCTATCAGGACATAGCGTTGGCTACCCGTGAT
ATTGCTGAAGAGCTTGGCGGCGAATGGGCTGACCGCTTCCTCGTGCTTTACGGTATCGCCGCTCCCGATT
CGCAGCGCATCGCCTTCTATCGCCTTCTTGACGAGTTCTTCTGAGCGGGACTCTGGGGTTCGAAATGACC
GACCAAGCGACGCCCAACCTGCCATCACGAGATTTCGATTCCACCGCCGCCTTCTATGAAAGGTTGGGCT
TCGGAATCGTTTTCCGGGACGCCGGCTGGATGATCCTCCAGCGCGGGGATCTCATGCTGGAGTTCTTCGC
CCACCCCAACTTGTTTATTGCAGCTTATAATGGTTACAAATAAAGCAATAGCATCACAAATTTCACAAAT
AAAGCATTTTTTTCACTGCATTCTAGTTGTGGTTTGTCCAAACTCATCAATGTATCTTATCATGTCTGTA
TACCGTCGACCTCTAGCTAGAGCTTGGCGTAATCATGGTCATAGCTGTTTCCTGTGTGAAATTGTTATCC
GCTCACAATTCCACACAACATACGAGCCGGAAGCATAAAGTGTAAAGCCTGGGGTGCCTAATGAGTGAGC
TAACTCACATTAATTGCGTTGCGCTCACTGCCCGCTTTCCAGTCGGGAAACCTGTCGTGCCAGCTGCATT
AATGAATCGGCCAACGCGCGGGGAGAGGCGGTTTGCGTATTGGGCGCTCTTCCGCTTCCTCGCTCACTGA
CTCGCTGCGCTCGGTCGTTCGGCTGCGGCGAGCGGTATCAGCTCACTCAAAGGCGGTAATACGGTTATCC
ACAGAATCAGGGGATAACGCAGGAAAGAACATGTGAGCAAAAGGCCAGCAAAAGGCCAGGAACCGTAAAA
AGGCCGCGTTGCTGGCGTTTTTCCATAGGCTCCGCCCCCCTGACGAGCATCACAAAAATCGACGCTCAAG
TCAGAGGTGGCGAAACCCGACAGGACTATAAAGATACCAGGCGTTTCCCCCTGGAAGCTCCCTCGTGCGC
TCTCCTGTTCCGACCCTGCCGCTTACCGGATACCTGTCCGCCTTTCTCCCTTCGGGAAGCGTGGCGCTTT
CTCAATGCTCACGCTGTAGGTATCTCAGTTCGGTGTAGGTCGTTCGCTCCAAGCTGGGCTGTGTGCACGA
ACCCCCCGTTCAGCCCGACCGCTGCGCCTTATCCGGTAACTATCGTCTTGAGTCCAACCCGGTAAGACAC
GACTTATCGCCACTGGCAGCAGCCACTGGTAACAGGATTAGCAGAGCGAGGTATGTAGGCGGTGCTACAG
AGTTCTTGAAGTGGTGGCCTAACTACGGCTACACTAGAAGGACAGTATTTGGTATCTGCGCTCTGCTGAA
GCCAGTTACCTTCGGAAAAAGAGTTGGTAGCTCTTGATCCGGCAAACAAACCACCGCTGGTAGCGGTGGT
TTTTTTGTTTGCAAGCAGCAGATTACGCGCAGAAAAAAAGGATCTCAAGAAGATCCTTTGATCTTTTCTA
CGGGGTCTGACGCTCAGTGGAACGAAAACTCACGTTAAGGGATTTTGGTCATGAGATTATCAAAAAGGAT
CTTCACCTAGATCCTTTTAAATTAAAAATGAAGTTTTAAATCAATCTAAAGTATATATGAGTAAACTTGG
TCTGACAGTTACCAATGCTTAATCAGTGAGGCACCTATCTCAGCGATCTGTCTATTTCGTTCATCCATAG
TTGCCTGACTCCCCGTCGTGTAGATAACTACGATACGGGAGGGCTTACCATCTGGCCCCAGTGCTGCAAT
GATACCGCGAGACCCACGCTCACCGGCTCCAGATTTATCAGCAATAAACCAGCCAGCCGGAAGGGCCGAG
CGCAGAAGTGGTCCTGCAACTTTATCCGCCTCCATCCAGTCTATTAATTGTTGCCGGGAAGCTAGAGTAA
GTAGTTCGCCAGTTAATAGTTTGCGCAACGTTGTTGCCATTGCTACAGGCATCGTGGTGTCACGCTCGTC
GTTTGGTATGGCTTCATTCAGCTCCGGTTCCCAACGATCAAGGCGAGTTACATGATCCCCCATGTTGTGC
AAAAAAGCGGTTAGCTCCTTCGGTCCTCCGATCGTTGTCAGAAGTAAGTTGGCCGCAGTGTTATCACTCA
TGGTTATGGCAGCACTGCATAATTCTCTTACTGTCATGCCATCCGTAAGATGCTTTTCTGTGACTGGTGA
GTACTCAACCAAGTCATTCTGAGAATAGTGTATGCGGCGACCGAGTTGCTCTTGCCCGGCGTCAATACGG
GATAATACCGCGCCACATAGCAGAACTTTAAAAGTGCTCATCATTGGAAAACGTTCTTCGGGGCGAAAAC
TCTCAAGGATCTTACCGCTGTTGAGATCCAGTTCGATGTAACCCACTCGTGCACCCAACTGATCTTCAGC
ATCTTTTACTTTCACCAGCGTTTCTGGGTGAGCAAAAACAGGAAGGCAAAATGCCGCAAAAAAGGGAATA
AGGGCGACACGGAAATGTTGAATACTCATACTCTTCCTTTTTCAATATTATTGAAGCATTTATCAGGGTT
ATTGTCTCATGAGCGGATACATATTTGAATGTATTTAGAAAAATAAACAAATAGGGGTTCCGCGCACATT
TCCCCGAAAAGTGCCACCTGACGTC
Features (pLannotate 1.2.2; 22 found; start..end, strand, type, name):
     36..80      -  misc_feature   bom (fragment): basis of mobility region from pBR322
    235..614     +  enhancer       CMV enhancer: human cytomegalovirus immediate early enhancer
    615..818     +  promoter       CMV promoter: human cytomegalovirus (CMV) immediate early promoter
    814..847     +  LTR            5' LTR (truncated) (fragment): truncated 5' long terminal repeat (LTR) from HIV-1
    863..881     +  promoter       T7 promoter: promoter for bacteriophage T7 RNA polymerase
    903..927     +  CDS            3xFLAG (fragment): three tandem FLAG® epitope tags
    967..1188    +  CDS            UBIQ_CERCA: Experimental evidence at protein level: Swiss-Prot protein existence level 1. Ubiquitin exists either covalently attached to another protein, or free (unanchored). When covalently bound, it is conjugated to target proteins via an isopeptide bond either as a monomer (monoubiquitin), a polymer linked via different Lys residues of the ubiquitin (polyubiquitin chains) or a linear polymer linked via the initiator Met of the ubiquitin (linear polyubiquitin chains). Polyubiquitin chains, when attached to a target protein, have different functions depending on the Lys residue of the ubiquitin that is
   1226..1244    -  promoter       SP6 promoter: promoter for bacteriophage SP6 RNA polymerase
   1270..1494    +  polyA_signal   bGH poly(A) signal: bovine growth hormone polyadenylation signal
   1498..1519    +  promoter       SV40 promoter (fragment): SV40 enhancer and early promoter
   1540..1968    +  rep_origin     f1 ori (sequence partly withheld): f1 bacteriophage origin of replication; arrow indicates direction of (+) strand synthesis
   1982..2312    +  promoter       SV40 promoter: SV40 enhancer and early promoter
   2379..3170    +  CDS            neo: KKA2_KLEPN - Also known as kan, nptII. Experimental evidence at protein level: Swiss-Prot protein existence level 1. Resistance to kanamycin, neomycin, paromomycin, ribostamycin, butirosin and gentamicin B. From Klebsiella pneumoniae.
   3194..3352    +  CDS            ble (fragment): BLE_KLEPN - Experimental evidence at protein level: Swiss-Prot protein existence level 1. Binding protein with a strong affinity to the bleomycin family of antibiotics. Binds to CL990; an antimitotic-antibiotic compound. From Klebsiella pneumoniae.
   3347..3468    +  polyA_signal   SV40 poly(A) signal: SV40 polyadenylation signal
   3541..3557    -  protein_bind   lac operator: The lac repressor binds to the lac operator to inhibit transcription in E. coli. This inhibition can be relieved by adding lactose or isopropyl-β-D-thiogalactopyranoside (IPTG). lac repressor encoded by lacI
   3565..3595    -  promoter       lac promoter: promoter for the E. coli lac operon
   3610..3631    -  protein_bind   CAP binding site: CAP binding activates transcription in the presence of cAMP. E. coli catabolite activator protein
   3644..3736    -  CDS            lacI (fragment): lac repressor; lacI; The lac repressor binds to the lac operator to inhibit transcription in E. coli. This inhibition can be relieved by adding lactose or isopropyl-β-D-thiogalactopyranoside (IPTG).
   3919..4507    -  rep_origin     ori: high-copy-number ColE1/pMB1/pBR322/pUC origin of replication
   4678..5538    -  CDS            AmpR: β-lactamase; bla; confers resistance to ampicillin, carbenicillin, and related antibiotics
   5539..5643    -  promoter       AmpR promoter: bla
