[The description below was written by a language model from this plasmid's Addgene catalogue record and pLannotate feature annotations shown in this document.]
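Description:
pcDNA3-Flag::UbvG08 P69L, L70V, I44A, deltaGG is a mammalian expression plasmid built on a Flag-modified pcDNA3 backbone. It carries a synthetic engineered ubiquitin variant, also referred to as i53-DM. It is propagated in E. coli through a high-copy ColE1/pUC-type origin with ampicillin selection from the β-lactamase gene, and it also carries an f1 origin. An SV40 early promoter drives a neomycin phosphotransferase cassette ending in an SV40 polyadenylation signal, which allows G418 selection of transfected mammalian cells. The catalogue gives a total size of 5695 bp, whereas the annotated depositor sequence is 5674 nt. The short HIV-1 LTR, ble, lacI and extra SV40 promoter fragments in the feature table appear to be small partial matches within backbone sequence rather than functional elements.

The payload is a roughly 225 bp ubiquitin-derived open reading frame cloned between BamHI and NotI. It sits downstream of the CMV immediate-early enhancer and promoter and upstream of the bovine growth hormone polyadenylation signal. A backbone-encoded Flag epitope sits at the N terminus; the annotation software matched it as a fragment of a 3xFLAG tag. T7 and SP6 promoters flank the cloning region. The insert is UbvG08 carrying I44A and lacking the two C-terminal glycines, which in ubiquitin are required for conjugation to substrates. In addition, positions 69 and 70 are reverted to the wild-type ubiquitin residues. The associated study concerns inhibition of 53BP1 to favour homology-dependent DNA repair and improve CRISPR-Cas9 genome editing. The record labels this construct as the double-mutant (DM) form of the i53 inhibitor but does not state its intended use, although a reverted mutant of this kind would be consistent with a comparison control for i53.
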