Addgene plasmid #74940: pcDNA3-Flag::UbvG08 P69L, L70V, I44A, deltaGG
Purpose: Ubiquitin variant with mutations L69P and V70L reverted to wild type (i53-DM mutant)
Depositing lab: Daniel Durocher. Publication: Inhibition of 53BP1 favors homology-dependent DNA repair and increases CRISPR-Cas9 genome-editing efficiency. Canny MD, Moatti N, Wan LCK, Fradet-Turcotte A, Krasner D, Mateos-Gomez PA, Zimmermann M, Orthwein A, Juang YC, Zhang W, Noordermeer SM, Seclen E, Wilson MD, Vorobyov A, Munro M, Ernst A, Ng TF, Cho T, Cannon PM, Sidhu SS, Sicheri F, Durocher D. Nat Biotechnol. 2018 Jan;36(1):95-102. doi: 10.1038/nbt.4021. Epub 2017 Nov 27. PubMed 29176614.
Backbone
  Vector backbone: pcDNA3-Flag
  Backbone manufacturer: Invitrogen
  Backbone size w/o insert (bp): 5470
  Total vector size (bp): 5695
  Vector type: Mammalian Expression
Growth in bacteria
  Bacterial resistance: Ampicillin, 100 μg/mL
  Growth temperature: 37°C
  Growth strain: DH5alpha
  Copy number: Unknown
Gene/Insert
  Gene/Insert name: Ubiquitin (alt names: synthetic engineered ubiquitin variant UbvG08 (i53 DM mutant); pcDNA3-Flag::i53-DM)
  Species: Synthetic
  Insert size (bp): 225
  Mutation: UbvG08 with I44A, P69L, and L70V mutations and no terminal Glycines
  Promoter: CMV
  Tag / fusion protein: Flag (N terminal on backbone)
  Cloning method: Restriction Enzyme; 5′ cloning site BamHI (unknown if destroyed); 3′ cloning site NotI (unknown if destroyed)
  Sequencing primers: 5′ cgcaaatgggcggtaggcgtg; 3′ gtg gga gtg gca cct tcc ag
Terms and licenses: Academic/Nonprofit Terms; Industry Terms
Depositor comments: bioRxiv (10.1101/060954)
How to cite: pcDNA3-Flag::UbvG08 P69L, L70V, I44A, deltaGG was a gift from Daniel Durocher (Addgene plasmid # 74940 ; http://n2t.net/addgene:74940 ; RRID:Addgene_74940)
