>Addgene plasmid #74940 | pcDNA3-Flag::UbvG08 P69L, L70V, I44A, deltaGG | depositor partial sequence | sequence record 141747 | CMV promoter
ATACGACTCACTATAGGGAGACCCAAGCTTGGTACCATGGACTACAAAGACGATGACGATAAAGCCGCCA
GTTTAAACGGCGCGCCATTAATTAAGGATCCAATGTTGATTTTCGTGAAAACCCTTACCGGGAAAACCAT
CACCCTCGAGGTTGAACCCTCGGATACGATAGAAAATGTAAAGGCCAAGATCCAGGATAAGGAAGGAATT
CCTCCTGATCAGCAGAGACTGGCCTTTGCTGGCAAATCGCTGGAAGATGGACGTACTTTGTCTGACTACA
ATATTCTAAAGGACTCTAAACTTCATCTAGTGTTGAGACTTCGTTGAGCGGCCGCTCGAGCATGCATCTA
GAGGGCCCTA
