>Addgene plasmid #74940 | pcDNA3-Flag::UbvG08 P69L, L70V, I44A, deltaGG | addgene partial sequence | sequence record 146643 | CMV-F 5'-CGCAAATGGGCGGTAGGCGTG-3'
ACTAGAGAACCCACTGCTTACTGGCTTATCGAAATTAATACGACTCACTATAGGGAGACCCAAGCTTGGT
ACCATGGACTACAAAGACGATGACGATAAAGCCGCCAGTTTAAACGGCGCGCCATTAATTAAGGATCCAA
TGTTGATTTTCGTGAAAACCCTTACCGGGAAAACCATCACCCTCGAGGTTGAACCCTCGGATACGATAGA
AAATGTAAAGGCCAAGATCCAGGATAAGGAAGGAATTCCTCCTGATCAGCAGAGACTGGCCTTTGCTGGC
AAATCGCTGGAAGATGGACGTACTTTGTCTGACTACAATATTCTAAAGGACTCTAAACTTCATCTAGTGT
TGAGACTTCGTTGAGCGGCCGCTCGAGCATGCATCTAGAGGGCCCTATTCTATAGTGTCACCTAAATGCT
AGAGCTCGCTGATCAGCCTCGACTGTGCCTTCTAGTTGCCAGCCATCTGTTGTTTGCCCCTCCCCCGTGC
CTTCCTTGACCCTGGAAGGTGCCACTCCCACTGTCCTTTCCTAATAAAATGAGGAAATTGCATCGCATTG
TCTGAGTAGGTGTCATTCTATTCTGGGGGGTGGGGTGGGGCAGGACAGCAAGGGGGAGGATTGGGAAGAC
AATAGCAGGCATGCTGGGGATGCGGTGGGCTCTATGGCTTCTGAGGCGGAAAGAACCAGCTGGGGCTCTA
GGGGGTATCCCC
[77 nt withheld, positions 713-789]
