>Addgene plasmid #74940 | pcDNA3-Flag::UbvG08 P69L, L70V, I44A, deltaGG | addgene partial sequence | sequence record 146716 | BGH-rev 5'-TAGAAGGCACAGTCGAGG-3'
TTTAGAGTCCTTTAGAATATTGTAGTCAGACAAAGTACGTCCATCTTCCAGCGATTTGCCAGCAAAGGCC
AGTCTCTGCTGATCAGGAGGAATTCCTTCCTTATCCTGGATCTTGGCCTTTACATTTTCTATCGTATCCG
AGGGTTCAACCTCGAGGGTGATGGTTTTCCCGGTAAGGGTTTTCACGAAAATCAACATTGGATCCTTAAT
TAATGGCGCGCCGTTTAAACTGGCGGCTTTATCGTCATCGTCTTTGTAGTCCATGGTACCAAGCTTGGGT
CTCCCTATAGTGAGTCGTATTAATTTCGATAAGCCAGTAAGCAGTGGGTTCTCTAGTTAGCCAGAGAGCT
CTGCTTATATAGACCTCCCACCGTACACGCCTACCGCCCATTTGCGTCAATGGGGCGGAGTTGTTACGAC
ATTTTGGAAAGTCCCGTTGATTTTGGTGCCAAAACAAACTCCCATTGACGTCAATGGGGTGGAGACTTGG
AAATCCCCGTGAGTCAAACCGCTATCCACGCCCATTGATGTACTGCCAAAACCGCATCACCATGGTAATA
GCGATGACTAATACGTAGATGTACTGCCAAGTAGGAAAGTCCCATAAGGTCATGTACTGG
